Addgene plasmid #227663: pCIFR-2
Purpose: Integration of msfGFP (or your Module Of Interest) in a random fashion via Tn5 insertion. The antibiotic cassette (Km) used for selecting for the integration can be removed in a later stage with pFNC.
Depositing lab: Pablo Ivan Nikel. Depositing organization: Danmarks Tekniske Universitet. Publication: CIFR (Clone-Integrate-Flip-out-Repeat): A toolset for iterative genome and pathway engineering of Gram-negative bacteria. Federici F, Luppino F, Aguilar-Vilar C, Mazaraki ME, Petersen LB, Ahonen L, Nikel PI. Metab Eng. 2025 Jan 6;88:180-195. doi: 10.1016/j.ymben.2025.01.001. PubMed 39778677.
Backbone
  Vector backbone: pBAMD1-2
  Backbone size w/o insert (bp): 4658
  Total vector size (bp): 5500
  Modifications to backbone: Added msfGFP in the MCS, added attP/attB sites flanking the antibiotic resistance of the transposon module
  Vector type: Bacterial Expression
Growth in bacteria
  Bacterial resistance: Kanamycin, 50 μg/mL
  Growth temperature: 37°C
  Growth strain: Pir1
  Copy number: Unknown
Gene/Insert
  Gene/Insert name: msfGFP (alt name: monomeric superfolder GFP)
  Species: Synthetic
  Insert size (bp): 717
  Promoter: p14G-BCD2
  Cloning method: Other
  Sequencing primers: 5′ cttatacacatctttgtgtctcaggc
Terms and licenses: Academic/Nonprofit Terms; Industry Terms: Not Available to Industry
How to cite: pCIFR-2 was a gift from Pablo Ivan Nikel (Addgene plasmid # 227663 ; http://n2t.net/addgene:227663 ; RRID:Addgene_227663)
