[The description below was written by a language model from this plasmid's Addgene catalogue record and pLannotate feature annotations shown in this document.]
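Description:
pCIFR-2 is a mini-Tn5 delivery plasmid built on the pBAMD1-2 backbone and forms part of the CIFR (Clone-Integrate-Flip-out-Repeat) toolset for iterative genome engineering of Gram-negative bacteria. It is a conditionally replicating "suicide" vector. Its R6K γ origin depends on the π initiator protein, so the plasmid is maintained only in pir-expressing E. coli hosts such as Pir1 and cannot persist in typical recipient strains. An incP oriT allows conjugative mobilisation into the target organism. The catalogue lists kanamycin for selection, and the feature table also shows a bla (ampicillin resistance) gene with its own promoter on the backbone, outside the transposable segment. The catalogued size is about 5.5 kb, and the sequenced record is 5.6 kb.

The transposable module is bounded by two hyperactive Tn5 mosaic ends in inverted orientation. Between them sit msfGFP (monomeric superfolder GFP), cloned between pUC-type multiple cloning site fragments and expressed from the p14G promoter with the BCD2 translational coupling element, and the aphA1 kanamycin resistance gene. The Tn5 transposase gene lies outside the mosaic ends, so it acts in cis after delivery but is lost with the non-replicating backbone, leaving a stable, randomly placed chromosomal insertion. According to the record, attP and attB sites flank the kanamycin cassette, although they are not annotated in the feature table. These sites allow the marker to be excised later using the companion plasmid pFNC, so that kanamycin selection can be reused in further rounds of integration. The msfGFP serves as a reporter or as a placeholder that can be swapped for another module of interest.
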