Features (pLannotate 1.2.2; 14 found; start..end, strand, type, name):
     10..28      +  misc_feature   Tn5 ME: hyperactive mosaic end for Tn5 transposase recognition (Reznikoff et al., 2004)
     62..88      +  misc_feature   MCS (fragment): pUC18/19 multiple cloning site
    215..928     +  CDS            Superfolder GFP: Superfolder GFP is a basic (constitutively fluorescent) green fluorescent protein published in 2005, derived from Aequorea victoria. It is reported to be a very rapidly-maturing weak dimer.
    932..961     +  misc_feature   MCS (fragment): pUC18/19 multiple cloning site
   1161..1973    +  CDS            aphA1: KKA1_ECOLX - Also known as nptI. Protein inferred from homology: Swiss-Prot protein existence level 3. Resistance to kanamycin and structurally-related aminoglycosides, including amikacin. From Escherichia coli.
   2116..2134    -  misc_feature   Tn5 ME: hyperactive mosaic end for Tn5 transposase recognition (Reznikoff et al., 2004)
   2145..2239    +  terminator     lambda t0 terminator: transcription terminator from phage lambda
   2344..3771    +  CDS            Tn5 transposase: transposase from the bacterial Tn5 transposon (Reznikoff, 1993)
   3828..3919    +  promoter       AmpR promoter: bla
   3920..4777    +  CDS            bla: BLAT_ECOLX - Experimental evidence at protein level: Swiss-Prot protein existence level 1. TEM-type are the most prevalent beta-lactamases in enterobacteria; they hydrolyze the beta-lactam bond in susceptible beta-lactam antibiotics, thus conferring resistance to penicillins and cephalosporins. TEM-3 and TEM-4 are capable of hydrolyzing cefotaxime and ceftazidime. TEM-5 is capable of hydrolyzing ceftazidime. TEM-6 is capable of hydrolyzing ceftazidime and aztreonam. TEM-8/CAZ-2, TEM- 16/CAZ-7 and TEM-24/CAZ-6 are markedly active against ceftazidime. IRT- 4 shows resistance to beta-lactamase in
   4784..4823    +  terminator     fd terminator: central terminator from bacteriophage fd (Otsuka and Kunisawa, 1982)
   4971..5079    +  oriT           oriT: incP origin of transfer
   5090..5478    +  rep_origin     R6K γ ori: γ replication origin from E. coli plasmid R6K; requires the R6K initiator protein pi for replication
   5509..5595    -  terminator     rrnB T1 terminator: Escherichia coli rrnB; transcription terminator T1 from the E. coli rrnB gene
>Addgene plasmid #227663 | pCIFR-2 | addgene full sequence | sequence record 458896 | Addgene NGS Result
TTTAATTAACTGTCTCTTATACACATCTTTGTGTCTCAGGCCGCCTAGGCCGCGGCCGCGCGAATTCGAG
CTCGGTACCCGGGGATCCGCCCATTGACAAGGCTCTCGCGGCCAGGTATAATTGCACGAGGGCCCAAGTT
CACTTAAAAAGGAGATCAACAATGAAAGCAATTTTCGTACTGAAACATCTTAATCATGCTAAGGAGGTTT
TCTAATGCGTAAAGGTGAAGAACTGTTCACCGGTGTTGTTCCGATCCTGGTTGAACTGGATGGTGATGTT
AACGGCCACAAATTCTCTGTTCGTGGTGAAGGTGAAGGTGATGCAACCAACGGTAAACTGACCCTGAAAT
TCATCTGCACTACCGGTAAACTGCCGGTTCCATGGCCGACTCTGGTGACTACCCTGACCTATGGTGTTCA
GTGTTTTTCTCGTTACCCGGATCACATGAAGCAGCATGATTTCTTCAAATCTGCAATGCCGGAAGGTTAT
GTACAGGAGCGCACCATTTCTTTCAAAGACGATGGCACCTACAAAACCCGTGCAGAGGTTAAATTTGAAG
GTGATACTCTGGTGAACCGTATTGAACTGAAAGGCATTGATTTCAAAGAGGACGGCAACATCCTGGGCCA
CAAACTGGAATATAACTTCAACTCCCATAACGTTTACATCACCGCAGACAAACAGAAGAACGGTATCAAA
GCTAACTTCAAAATTCGCCATAACGTTGAAGACGGTAGCGTACAGCTGGCGGACCACTACCAGCAGAACA
CTCCGATCGGTGATGGTCCGGTTCTGCTGCCGGATAACCACTACCTGTCCACCCAGTCTAAACTGTCCAA
AGACCCGAACGAAAAGCGCGACCACATGGTGCTGCTGGAGTTCGTTACTGCCGCAGGTATCACGCACGGC
ATGGATGAACTCTACAAATAATCTAGAGTCGACCTGCAGGCATGCAAGCTTGCGGCCGCCAAAGCCCGCC
GAAAGGCGGGCTTTTCTGTGTGGTTTGTCTGGTCAACCACCGCGGTCTCAGTGGTGTACGGTACAAACCC
AATTTAAATTTGTGTCTCAAAATCTCTGATGTTACATTGCACAAGATAAAAATATATCATCATGAACAAT
AAAACTGTCTGCTTACATAAACAGTAATACAAGGGGTGTTATGAGCCATATTCAGCGTGAAACGAGCTGT
AGCCGTCCGCGTCTGAACAGCAACATGGATGCGGATCTGTATGGCTATAAATGGGCGCGTGATAACGTGG
GTCAGAGCGGCGCGACCATTTATCGTCTGTATGGCAAACCGGATGCGCCGGAACTGTTTCTGAAACATGG
CAAAGGCAGCGTGGCGAACGATGTGACCGATGAAATGGTGCGTCTGAACTGGCTGACCGAATTTATGCCG
CTGCCGACCATTAAACATTTTATTCGCACCCCGGATGATGCGTGGCTGCTGACCACCGCGATTCCGGGCA
AAACCGCGTTTCAGGTGCTGGAAGAATATCCGGATAGCGGCGAAAACATTGTGGATGCGCTGGCCGTGTT
TCTGCGTCGTCTGCATAGCATTCCGGTGTGCAACTGCCCGTTTAACAGCGATCGTGTGTTTCGTCTGGCC
CAGGCGCAGAGCCGTATGAACAACGGCCTGGTGGATGCGAGCGATTTTGATGATGAACGTAACGGCTGGC
CGGTGGAACAGGTGTGGAAAGAAATGCATAAACTGCTGCCGTTTAGCCCGGATAGCGTGGTGACCCACGG
CGATTTTAGCCTGGATAACCTGATTTTCGATGAAGGCAAACTGATTGGCTGCATTGATGTGGGCCGTGTG
GGCATTGCGGATCGTTATCAGGATCTGGCCATTCTGTGGAACTGCCTGGGCGAATTTAGCCCGAGCCTGC
AAAAACGTCTGTTTCAGAAATATGGCATTGATAATCCGGATATGAACAAACTGCAATTTCATCTGATGCT
GGATGAATTTTTCTAAGACCCTTGTCTAATTAATTGCGGACCCTAGAGGTCCCCTTTTTTATTTTAAAAA
TTTTTTCACAAAACGGTTTACAAGCATAAAATCTCTGAGGCCGGCTTGTCGACGACGGCGGTCTCCGTCG
TCAGGATCATCCGGGAGATGTGTATAAGAGACAGACTAGTCTTGGACTCCTGTTGATAGATCCAGTAATG
ACCTCAGAACTCCATCTGGATTTGTTCAGAACGCTCGGTTGCCGCCGGGCGTTTTTTATTGGTGAGAATC
CAGGGGTCCCCTGGTTTAAACTACACAAGTAGCGTCCTGAACGGAACCTTTCCCGTTTTCCAGAATCTGA
TGTTCCATGTGACCTCCTAACATGGTAACGTTCATGATTACCAGTGCACTGCATCGTGCGGCGGATTGGG
CGAAAAGCGTGTTTTCTAGTGCTGCGCTGGGTGATCCGCGTCGTACCGCGCGTCTGGTGAATGTTGCGGC
GCAACTGGCCAAATATAGCGGCAAAAGCATTACCATTAGCAGCGAAGGCAGCAAAGCCATGCAGGAAGGC
GCGTATCGTTTTATTCGTAATCCGAACGTGAGCGCGGAAGCGATTCGTAAAGCGGGTGCCATGCAGACCG
TGAAACTGGCCCAGGAATTTCCGGAACTGCTGGCAATTGAAGATACCACCTCTCTGAGCTATCGTCATCA
GGTGGCGGAAGAACTGGGCAAACTGGGTAGCATTCAGGATAAAAGCCGTGGTTGGTGGGTGCATAGCGTG
CTGCTGCTGGAAGCGACCACCTTTCGTACCGTGGGCCTGCTGCATCAAGAATGGTGGATGCGTCCGGATG
ATCCGGCGGATGCGGATGAAAAAGAAAGCGGCAAATGGCTGGCCGCTGCTGCAACTTCGCGTCTGAGAAT
GGGCAGCATGATGAGCAACGTGATTGCGGTGTGCGATCGTGAAGCGGATATTCATGCGTATCTGCAAGAT
AAACTGGCCCATAACGAACGTTTTGTGGTGCGTAGCAAACATCCGCGTAAAGATGTGGAAAGCGGCCTGT
ATCTGTATGATCACCTGAAAAACCAGCCGGAACTGGGCGGCTATCAGATTAGCATTCCGCAGAAAGGCGT
GGTGGATAAACGTGGCAAACGTAAAAACCGTCCGGCGCGTAAAGCGAGCCTGAGCCTGCGTAGCGGCCGT
ATTACCCTGAAACAGGGCAACATTACCCTGAACGCGGTGCTGGCCGAAGAAATTAATCCGCCGAAAGGCG
AAACCCCGCTGAAATGGCTGCTGCTGACCAGCGAGCCGGTGGAAAGTCTGGCCCAAGCGCTGCGTGTGAT
TGATATTTATACCCATCGTTGGCGCATTGAAGAATTTCACAAAGCGTGGAAAACGGGTGCGGGTGCGGAA
CGTCAGCGTATGGAAGAACCGGATAACCTGGAACGTATGGTGAGCATTCTGAGCTTTGTGGCGGTGCGTC
TGCTGCAACTGCGTGAATCTTTTACTCCGCCGCAAGCACTGCGTGCGCAGGGCCTGCTGAAAGAAGCGGA
ACACGTTGAAAGCCAGAGCGCGGAAACCGTGCTGACCCCGGATGAATGCCAACTGCTGGGCTATCTGGAT
AAAGGCAAACGCAAACGCAAAGAAAAAGCGGGCAGCCTGCAATGGGCGTATATGGCGATTGCGCGTCTGG
GCGGCTTTATGGATAGCAAACGTACCGGCATTGCGAGCTGGGGTGCGCTGTGGGAAGGTTGGGAAGCGCT
GCAAAGCAAACTGGATGGCTTTCTGGCCGCGAAAGACCTGATGGCGCAGGGCATTAAAATCTAATCGGCG
ATCGCTAGTAGCCCGCCTAATGAGCGGGCTTTTTTTTAATTCCCCTATTTGTTTATTTTTCTAAATACAT
TCAAATATGTATCCGCTCATGAGACAATAACCCTGATAAATGCTTCAATAATATTGAAAAAGGAAGAGTA
TGAGCATTCAGCATTTTCGTGTGGCGCTGATTCCGTTTTTTGCGGCGTTTTGCCTGCCGGTGTTTGCGCA
TCCGGAAACCCTGGTGAAAGTGAAAGATGCGGAAGATCAACTGGGTGCGCGCGTGGGCTATATTGAACTG
GATCTGAACAGCGGCAAAATTCTGGAATCTTTTCGTCCGGAAGAACGTTTTCCGATGATGAGCACCTTTA
AAGTGCTGCTGTGCGGTGCGGTTCTGAGCCGTGTGGATGCGGGCCAGGAACAACTGGGCCGTCGTATTCA
TTATAGCCAGAACGATCTGGTGGAATATAGCCCGGTGACCGAAAAACATCTGACCGATGGCATGACCGTG
CGTGAACTGTGCAGCGCGGCGATTACCATGAGCGATAACACCGCGGCGAACCTGCTGCTGACGACCATTG
GCGGTCCGAAAGAACTGACCGCGTTTCTGCATAACATGGGCGATCATGTGACCCGTCTGGATCGTTGGGA
ACCGGAACTGAACGAAGCGATTCCGAACGATGAACGTGATACCACCATGCCGGCAGCAATGGCGACCACC
CTGCGTAAACTGCTGACGGGTGAGCTGCTGACCCTGGCAAGCCGCCAGCAACTGATTGATTGGATGGAAG
CGGATAAAGTGGCGGGTCCGCTGCTGCGTAGCGCGCTGCCGGCTGGCTGGTTTATTGCGGATAAAAGCGG
TGCGGGCGAACGTGGCAGCCGTGGCATTATTGCGGCGCTGGGCCCGGATGGTAAACCGAGCCGTATTGTG
GTGATTTATACCACCGGCAGCCAGGCGACGATGGATGAACGTAACCGTCAGATTGCGGAAATTGGCGCGA
GCCTGATTAAACATTGGTAAACCGATACAATTAAAGGCTCCTTTTGGAGCCTTTTTTTTTGGACACGCGT
TTGTCCTTTTCCGCTGCATAACCCTGCTTCGGGGTCATTATAGCGATTTTTTCGGTATATCCATCCTTTT
TCGCACGATATACAGGATTTTGCCAAAGGGTTCGTGTAGACTTTCCTTGGTGTATCCAACGGCGTCAGCC
GGGCAGGATAGGTGAAGTAGGCCCACCCGCGAGCGGGTGTTCCTTCTTCACTGTCCCTTATTCGCACCTG
GCGGTGCTCAACGGGAATCCTGCTCTGCGAGGCTGGCCGTAGGCCGGCCGATCTGAAGATCAGCAGTTCA
ACCTGTTGATAGTACGTACTAAGCTCTCATGTTTCACGTACTAAGCTCTCATGTTTAACGTACTAAGCTC
TCATGTTTAACGAACTAAACCCTCATGGCTAACGTACTAAGCTCTCATGGCTAACGTACTAAGCTCTCAT
GTTTCACGTACTAAGCTCTCATGTTTGAACAATAAAATTAATATAAATCAGCAACTTAAATAGCCTCTAA
GGTTTTAAGTTTTATAAGAAAAAAAAGAATATATAAGGCTTTTAAAGCCTTTAAGGTTTAACGGTTGTGG
ACAACAAGCCAGGGATGTAACGCACTGAGAAGCCCTTAGAGCCTCTCAAAGCAATTTTGAGTGACACAGG
AACACTTAACGGCTGACATGGGGCGCGCCCAGCTGTCTAGGGCGGCGGATTTGTCCTACTCAGGAGAGCG
TTCACCGACAAACAACAGATAAAACGAAAGGCCCAGTCTTTCGACTGAGCCTTTCGTTTTATTTGATGCC
